>Addgene plasmid #118733 | pBOB-VE-cadherin-tdTomato | addgene full sequence | sequence record 229276 | Addgene NGS Result
AATAGTAGACATAATAGCAACAGACATACAAACTAAAGAATTACAAAAACAAATTACAAAATTCAAAATT
TTATCGATAAGCTTGGGAGTTCCGCGTTACATAACTTACGGTAAATGGCCCGCCTGGCTGACCGCCCAAC
GACCCCCGCCCATTGACGTCAATAATGACGTATGTTCCCATAGTAACGCCAATAGGGACTTTCCATTGAC
GTCAATGGGTGGAGTATTTACGGTAAACTGCCCACTTGGCAGTACATCAAGTGTATCATATGCCAAGTAC
GCCCCCTATTGACGTCAATGACGGTAAATGGCCCGCCTGGCATTATGCCCAGTACATGACCTTATGGGAC
TTTCCTACTTGGCAGTACATCTACGTATTAGTCATCGCTATTACCATGGTGATGCGGTTTTGGCAGTACA
TCAATGGGCGTGGATAGCGGTTTGACTCACGGGGATTTCCAAGTCTCCACCCCATTGACGTCAATGGGAG
TTTGTTTTGGCACCAAAATCAACGGGACTTTCCAAAATGTCGTAACAACTCCGCCCCATTGACGCAAATG
GGCGGTAGGCGTGTACGGTGGGAGGTCTATATAAGCAGAGCTCGTTTAGTGAACCGTCAGATCGCCTGGA
GACGCCATCCACGCTGTTTTGACCTCCATAGAAGACACCGACTCTAGAATGCAGAGGCTCATGATGCTCC
TCGCCACATCGGGCGCCTGCCTGGGCCTGCTGGCAGTGGCAGCAGTGGCAGCAGCAGGTGCTAACCCTGC
CCAACGGGACACCCACAGCCTGCTGCCCACCCACCGGCGCCAAAAGAGAGATTGGATTTGGAACCAGATG
CACATTGATGAAGAGAAAAACACCTCACTTCCCCATCATGTAGGCAAGATCAAGTCAAGCGTGAGTCGCA
AGAATGCCAAGTACCTGCTCAAAGGAGAATATGTGGGCAAGGTCTTCCGGGTCGATGCAGAGACAGGAGA
CGTGTTCGCCATTGAGAGGCTGGACCGGGAGAATATCTCAGAGTACCACCTCACTGCTGTCATTGTGGAC
AAGGACACTGGTGAAAACCTGGAGACTCCTTCCAGCTTCACCATCAAAGTTCATGACGTGAACGACAACT
GGCCTGTGTTCACGCATCGGTTGTTCAATGCGTCCGTGCCTGAGTCGTCGGCTGTGGGGACCTCAGTCAT
CTCTGTGACAGCAGTGGATGCAGACGACCCCACTGTGGGAGACCACGCCTCTGTCATGTACCAAATCCTG
AAGGGGAAAGAGTATTTTGCCATCGATAATTCTGGACGTATTATCACAATAACGAAAAGCTTGGACCGAG
AGAAGCAGGCCAGGTATGAGATCGTGGTGGAAGCGCGAGATGCCCAGGGCCTCCGGGGGGACTCGGGCAC
GGCCACCGTGCTGGTCACTCTGCAAGACATCAATGACAACTTCCCCTTCTTCACCCAGACCAAGTACACA
TTTGTCGTGCCTGAAGACACCCGTGTGGGCACCTCTGTGGGCTCTCTGTTTGTTGAGGACCCAGATGAGC
CCCAGAACCGGATGACCAAGTACAGCATCTTGCGGGGCGACTACCAGGACGCTTTCACCATTGAGACAAA
CCCCGCCCACAACGAGGGCATCATCAAGCCCATGAAGCCTCTGGATTATGAATACATCCAGCAATACAGC
TTCATCGTCGAGGCCACAGACCCCACCATCGACCTCCGATACATGAGCCCTCCCGCGGGAAACAGAGCCC
AGGTCATTATCAACATCACAGATGTGGACGAGCCCCCCATTTTCCAGCAGCCTTTCTACCACTTCCAGCT
GAAGGAAAACCAGAAGAAGCCTCTGATTGGCACAGTGCTGGCCATGGACCCTGATGCGGCTAGGCATAGC
ATTGGATACTCCATCCGCAGGACCAGTGACAAGGGCCAGTTCTTCCGAGTCACAAAAAAGGGGGACATTT
ACAATGAGAAAGAACTGGACAGAGAAGTCTACCCCTGGTATAACCTGACTGTGGAGGCCAAAGAACTGGA
TTCCACTGGAACCCCCACAGGAAAAGAATCCATTGTGCAAGTCCACATTGAAGTTTTGGATGAGAATGAC
AATGCCCCGGAGTTTGCCAAGCCCTACCAGCCCAAAGTGTGTGAGAACGCTGTCCATGGCCAGCTGGTCC
TGCAGATCTCCGCAACAGACAAGGACATAACACCACGAAACGTGAAGTTCAAATTCACTTTGAATACTGA
GAACAACTTTACCCTCACGGATAATCACGATAACACGGCCAACATCACAGTCAAGTATGGGCAGTTTGAC
CGGGAGCATACCAAGGTCCACTTCCTACCCGTGGTCATCTCAGACAATGGGATGCCAAGTCGCACGGGCA
CCAGCACGCTGACCGTGGCCGTGTGCAAGTGCAACGAGCAGGGCGAGTTCACCTTCTGCGAGGATATGGC
CGCCCAGGTGGGCGTGAGCATCCAGGCAGTGGTAGCCATCTTACTCTGCATCCTCACCATCACAGTGATC
ACCCTGCTCATCTTCCTGCGGCGGCGGCTCCGGAAGCAGGCCCGCGCGCACGGCAAGAGCGTGCCGGAGA
TCCACGAGCAGCTGGTCACCTACGACGAGGAGGGCGGCGGCGAGATGGACACCACCAGCTACGATGTGTC
GGTGCTCAACTCGGTGCGCCGCGGCGGGGCCAAGCCCCCGCGGCCCGCGCTGGACGCCCGGCCTTCCCTC
TATGCGCAGGTGCAGAAGCCACCGAGGCACGCGCCTGGGGCACACGGAGGGCCCGGGGAGATGGCAGCCA
TGATCGAGGTGAAGAAGGACGAGGCGGACCACGACGGCGACGGCCCCCCCTACGACACGCTGCACATCTA
CGGCTACGAGGGCTCCGAGTCCATAGCCGAGTCCCTCAGCTCCCTGGGCACCGACTCATCCGACTCTGAC
GTGGATTACGACTTCCTTAACGACTGGGGACCCAGGTTTAAGATGCTGGCTGAGCTGTACGGCTCGGACC
CCCGGGAGGAGCTGCTGTATGGACCGGTCGCCACCATGGTGAGCAAGGGCGAGGAGGTCATCAAAGAGTT
CATGCGCTTCAAGGTGCGCATGGAGGGCTCCATGAACGGCCACGAGTTCGAGATCGAGGGCGAGGGCGAG
GGCCGCCCCTACGAGGGCACCCAGACCGCCAAGCTGAAGGTGACCAAGGGCGGCCCCCTGCCCTTCGCCT
GGGACATCCTGTCCCCCCAGTTCATGTACGGCTCCAAGGCGTACGTGAAGCACCCCGCCGACATCCCCGA
TTACAAGAAGCTGTCCTTCCCCGAGGGCTTCAAGTGGGAGCGCGTGATGAACTTCGAGGACGGCGGTCTG
GTGACCGTGACCCAGGACTCCTCCCTGCAGGACGGCACGCTGATCTACAAGGTGAAGATGCGCGGCACCA
ACTTCCCCCCCGACGGCCCCGTAATGCAGAAGAAGACCATGGGCTGGGAGGCCTCCACCGAGCGCCTGTA
CCCCCGCGACGGCGTGCTGAAGGGCGAGATCCACCAGGCCCTGAAGCTGAAGGACGGCGGCCACTACCTG
GTGGAGTTCAAGACCATCTACATGGCCAAGAAGCCCGTGCAACTGCCCGGCTACTACTACGTGGACACCA
AGCTGGACATCACCTCCCACAACGAGGACTACACCATCGTGGAACAGTACGAGCGCTCCGAGGGCCGCCA
CCACCTGTTCCTGGGGCATGGCACCGGCAGCACCGGCAGCGGCAGCTCCGGCACCGCCTCCTCCGAGGAC
AACAACATGGCCGTCATCAAAGAGTTCATGCGCTTCAAGGTGCGCATGGAGGGCTCCATGAACGGCCACG
AGTTCGAGATCGAGGGCGAGGGCGAGGGCCGCCCCTACGAGGGCACCCAGACCGCCAAGCTGAAGGTGAC
CAAGGGCGGCCCCCTGCCCTTCGCCTGGGACATCCTGTCCCCCCAGTTCATGTACGGCTCCAAGGCGTAC
GTGAAGCACCCCGCCGACATCCCCGATTACAAGAAGCTGTCCTTCCCCGAGGGCTTCAAGTGGGAGCGCG
TGATGAACTTCGAGGACGGCGGTCTGGTGACCGTGACCCAGGACTCCTCCCTGCAGGACGGCACGCTGAT
CTACAAGGTGAAGATGCGCGGCACCAACTTCCCCCCCGACGGCCCCGTAATGCAGAAGAAGACCATGGGC
TGGGAGGCCTCCACCGAGCGCCTGTACCCCCGCGACGGCGTGCTGAAGGGCGAGATCCACCAGGCCCTGA
AGCTGAAGGACGGCGGCCACTACCTGGTGGAGTTCAAGACCATCTACATGGCCAAGAAGCCCGTGCAACT
GCCCGGCTACTACTACGTGGACACCAAGCTGGACATCACCTCCCACAACGAGGACTACACCATCGTGGAA
CAGTACGAGCGCTCCGAGGGCCGCCACCACCTGTTCCTGTACGGCATGGACGAGCTGTACAAGTAGAGCG
GCCGCGTCGAGTTTAAACCTGGAAAAACATGGAGCAATCACAAGTAGCAATACAGCAGCTACCAATGCTG
ATTGTGCCTGGCTAGAAGCACAAGAGGAGGAGGAGGTGGGTTTTCCAGTCACACCTCAGACAATCAACCT
CTGGATTACAAAATTTGTGAAAGATTGACTGGTATTCTTAACTATGTTGCTCCTTTTACGCTATGTGGAT
ACGCTGCTTTAATGCCTTTGTATCATGCTATTGCTTCCCGTATGGCTTTCATTTTCTCCTCCTTGTATAA
ATCCTGGTTGCTGTCTCTTTATGAGGAGTTGTGGCCCGTTGTCAGGCAACGTGGCGTGGTGTGCACTGTG
TTTGCTGACGCAACCCCCACTGGTTGGGGCATTGCCACCACCTGTCAGCTCCTTTCCGGGACTTTCGCTT
TCCCCCTCCCTATTGCCACGGCGGAACTCATCGCCGCCTGCCTTGCCCGCTGCTGGACAGGGGCTCGGCT
GTTGGGCACTGACAATTCCGTGGTGTTGTCGGGGAAGCTGACGTCCTTTCCATGGCTGCTCGCCTGTGTT
GCCACCTGGATTCTGCGCGGGACGTCCTTCTGCTACGTCCCTTCGGCCCTCAATCCAGCGGACCTTCCTT
CCCGCGGCCTGCTGCCGGCTCTGCGGCCTCTTCCGCGTCTTCGCCTTCGCCCTCAGACGAGTCGGATCTC
CCTTTGGGCCGCCTCCCCGCCTGGAATTCGAGCTCGGTACCTTTAAGACCAATGACTTACAAGGCAGCTG
TAGATCTTAGCCACTTTTTAAAAGAAAAGGGGGGACTGGAAGGGCTAATTCACTCCCAACGAAGACAAGA
TATCCTTGATCTGTGGATCTACCACACACAAGGCTACTTCCCTGATTGGCAGAACTACACACCAGGGCCA
GGGATCAGATATCCACTGACCTTTGGATGGTGCTACAAGCTAGTACCAGTTGAGCAAGAGAAGGTAGAAG
AAGCCAATGAAGGAGAGAACACCCGCTTGTTACACCCTGTGAGCCTGCATGGGATGGATGACCCGGAGAG
AGAAGTATTAGAGTGGAGGTTTGACAGCCGCCTAGCATTTCATCACATGGCCCGAGAGCTGCATCCGGAC
TGTACTGGGTCTCTCTGGTTAGACCAGATCTGAGCCTGGGAGCTCTCTGGCTAACTAGGGAACCCACTGC
TTAAGCCTCAATAAAGCTTGCCTTGAGTGCTTCAAGTAGTGTGTGCCCGTCTGTTGTGTGACTCTGGTAA
CTAGAGATCCCTCAGACCCTTTTAGTCAGTGTGGAAAATCTCTAGCAGGGCCGCTTTAAACCCGCTGATC
AGCCTCGACTGTGCCTTCTAGTTGCCAGCCATCTGTTGTTTGCCCCTCCCCCGTGCCTTCCTTGACCCTG
GAAGGTGCCACTCCCACTGTCCTTTCCTAATAAAATGAGGAAATTGCATCGCATTGTCTGAGTAGGTGTC
ATTCTATTCTGGGGGGTGGGGTGGGGCAGGACAGCAAGGGGGAGGATTGGGAAGACAATAGCAGGCATGC
TGGGGATGCGGTGGGCTCTATGGCTTCTGAGGCGGAAAGAACCAGCTGGGGCTCTAGGGGGTATCCCC
[124 nt withheld, positions 6089-6212]
C
[91 nt withheld, positions 6214-6304]
A
[49 nt withheld, positions 6306-6354]
CCTTTGACGTTGGAGTCCACGTTCTTT
[37 nt withheld, positions 6382-6418]
ACCCTATCTCGGTCTATTCTTTTGATTTATAAGGGATTTTGCCGATTTCGGCCTATTGGTTAAAAAATGA
GCTGATTTAACAAAAATTTAACGCGAATTAATTCTGTGGAATGTGTGTCAGTTAGGGTGTGGAAAGTCCC
CAGGCTCCCCAGCAGGCAGAAGTATGCAAAGCATGCATCTCAATTAGTCAGCAACCAGGTGTGGAAAGTC
CCCAGGCTCCCCAGCAGGCAGAAGTATGCAAAGCATGCATCTCAATTAGTCAGCAACCATAGTCCCGCCC
CTAACTCCGCCCATCCCGCCCCTAACTCCGCCCAGTTCCGCCCATTCTCCGCCCCATGGCTGACTAATTT
TTTTTATTTATGCAGAGGCCGAGGCCGCCTCTGCCTCTGAGCTATTCCAGAAGTAGTGAGGAGGCTTTTT
TGGAGGCCTAGGCTTTTGCAAAAAGCTCCCGGGAGCTTGTATATCCATTTTCGGATCTGATCAGCACGTG
TTGACAATTAATCATCGGCATAGTATATCGGCATAGTATAATACGACAAGGTGAGGAACTAAACCATGGC
CAAGTTGACCAGTGCCGTTCCGGTGCTCACCGCGCGCGACGTCGCCGGAGCGGTCGAGTTCTGGACCGAC
CGGCTCGGGTTCTCCCGGGACTTCGTGGAGGACGACTTCGCCGGTGTGGTCCGGGACGACGTGACCCTGT
TCATCAGCGCGGTCCAGGACCAGGTGGTGCCGGACAACACCCTGGCCTGGGTGTGGGTGCGCGGCCTGGA
CGAGCTGTACGCCGAGTGGTCGGAGGTCGTGTCCACGAACTTCCGGGACGCCTCCGGGCCGGCCATGACC
GAGATCGGCGAGCAGCCGTGGGGGCGGGAGTTCGCCCTGCGCGACCCGGCCGGCAACTGCGTGCACTTCG
TGGCCGAGGAGCAGGACTGACACGTGCTACGAGATTTCGATTCCACCGCCGCCTTCTATGAAAGGTTGGG
CTTCGGAATCGTTTTCCGGGACGCCGGCTGGATGATCCTCCAGCGCGGGGATCTCATGCTGGAGTTCTTC
GCCCACCCCAACTTGTTTATTGCAGCTTATAATGGTTACAAATAAAGCAATAGCATCACAAATTTCACAA
ATAAAGCATTTTTTTCACTGCATTCTAGTTGTGGTTTGTCCAAACTCATCAATGTATCTTATCATGTCTG
TATACCGTCGACCTCTAGCTAGAGCTTGGCGTAATCATGGTCATAGCTGTTTCCTGTGTGAAATTGTTAT
CCGCTCACAATTCCACACAACATACGAGCCGGAAGCATAAAGTGTAAAGCCTGGGGTGCCTAATGAGTGA
GCTAACTCACATTAATTGCGTTGCGCTCACTGCCCGCTTTCCAGTCGGGAAACCTGTCGTGCCAGCTGCA
TTAATGAATCGGCCAACGCGCGGGGAGAGGCGGTTTGCGTATTGGGCGCTCTTCCGCTTCCTCGCTCACT
GACTCGCTGCGCTCGGTCGTTCGGCTGCGGCGAGCGGTATCAGCTCACTCAAAGGCGGTAATACGGTTAT
CCACAGAATCAGGGGATAACGCAGGAAAGAACATGTGAGCAAAAGGCCAGCAAAAGGCCAGGAACCGTAA
AAAGGCCGCGTTGCTGGCGTTTTTCCATAGGCTCCGCCCCCCTGACGAGCATCACAAAAATCGACGCTCA
AGTCAGAGGTGGCGAAACCCGACAGGACTATAAAGATACCAGGCGTTTCCCCCTGGAAGCTCCCTCGTGC
GCTCTCCTGTTCCGACCCTGCCGCTTACCGGATACCTGTCCGCCTTTCTCCCTTCGGGAAGCGTGGCGCT
TTCTCATAGCTCACGCTGTAGGTATCTCAGTTCGGTGTAGGTCGTTCGCTCCAAGCTGGGCTGTGTGCAC
GAACCCCCCGTTCAGCCCGACCGCTGCGCCTTATCCGGTAACTATCGTCTTGAGTCCAACCCGGTAAGAC
ACGACTTATCGCCACTGGCAGCAGCCACTGGTAACAGGATTAGCAGAGCGAGGTATGTAGGCGGTGCTAC
AGAGTTCTTGAAGTGGTGGCCTAACTACGGCTACACTAGAAGAACAGTATTTGGTATCTGCGCTCTGCTG
AAGCCAGTTACCTTCGGAAAAAGAGTTGGTAGCTCTTGATCCGGCAAACAAACCACCGCTGGTAGCGGTG
GTTTTTTTGTTTGCAAGCAGCAGATTACGCGCAGAAAAAAAGGATCTCAAGAAGATCCTTTGATCTTTTC
TACGGGGTCTGACGCTCAGTGGAACGAAAACTCACGTTAAGGGATTTTGGTCATGAGATTATCAAAAAGG
ATCTTCACCTAGATCCTTTTAAATTAAAAATGAAGTTTTAAATCAATCTAAAGTATATATGAGTAAACTT
GGTCTGACAGTTACCAATGCTTAATCAGTGAGGCACCTATCTCAGCGATCTGTCTATTTCGTTCATCCAT
AGTTGCCTGACTCCCCGTCGTGTAGATAACTACGATACGGGAGGGCTTACCATCTGGCCCCAGTGCTGCA
ATGATACCGCGAGACCCACGCTCACCGGCTCCAGATTTATCAGCAATAAACCAGCCAGCCGGAAGGGCCG
AGCGCAGAAGTGGTCCTGCAACTTTATCCGCCTCCATCCAGTCTATTAATTGTTGCCGGGAAGCTAGAGT
AAGTAGTTCGCCAGTTAATAGTTTGCGCAACGTTGTTGCCATTGCTACAGGCATCGTGGTGTCACGCTCG
TCGTTTGGTATGGCTTCATTCAGCTCCGGTTCCCAACGATCAAGGCGAGTTACATGATCCCCCATGTTGT
GCAAAAAAGCGGTTAGCTCCTTCGGTCCTCCGATCGTTGTCAGAAGTAAGTTGGCCGCAGTGTTATCACT
CATGGTTATGGCAGCACTGCATAATTCTCTTACTGTCATGCCATCCGTAAGATGCTTTTCTGTGACTGGT
GAGTACTCAACCAAGTCATTCTGAGAATAGTGTATGCGGCGACCGAGTTGCTCTTGCCCGGCGTCAATAC
GGGATAATACCGCGCCACATAGCAGAACTTTAAAAGTGCTCATCATTGGAAAACGTTCTTCGGGGCGAAA
ACTCTCAAGGATCTTACCGCTGTTGAGATCCAGTTCGATGTAACCCACTCGTGCACCCAACTGATCTTCA
GCATCTTTTACTTTCACCAGCGTTTCTGGGTGAGCAAAAACAGGAAGGCAAAATGCCGCAAAAAAGGGAA
TAAGGGCGACACGGAAATGTTGAATACTCATACTCTTCCTTTTTCAATATTATTGAAGCATTTATCAGGG
TTATTGTCTCATGAGCGGATACATATTTGAATGTATTTAGAAAAATAAACAAATAGGGGTTCCGCGCACA
TTTCCCCGAAAAGTGCCACCTGACGTCGACGGATCGGGAGATCTCCCGATCCCCTATGGTGCACTCTCAG
TACAATCTGCTCTGATGCCGCATAGTTAAGCCAGTATCTGCTCCCTGCTTGTGTGTTGGAGGTCGCTGAG
TAGTGCGCGAGCAAAATTTAAGCTACAACAAGGCAAGGCTTGACCGACAATTGCATGAAGAATCTGCTTA
GGGTTAGGCGTTTTGCGCTGCTTCGCGATGTACGGGCCAGATATACGCGTTGACATTGATTATTGACTAG
TTATTAATAGTAATCAATTACGGGGTCATTAGTTCATAGCCCATATATGGAGTTCCGCGTTACATAACTT
ACGGTAAATGGCCCGCCTGGCTGACCGCCCAACGACCCCCGCCCATTGACGTCAATAATGACGTATGTTC
CCATAGTAACGCCAATAGGGACTTTCCATTGACGTCAATGGGTGGAGTATTTACGGTAAACTGCCCACTT
GGCAGTACATCAAGTGTATCATATGCCAAGTACGCCCCCTATTGACGTCAATGACGGTAAATGGCCCGCC
TGGCATTATGCCCAGTACATGACCTTATGGGACTTTCCTACTTGGCAGTACATCTACGTATTAGTCATCG
CTATTACCATGGTGATGCGGTTTTGGCAGTACATCAATGGGCGTGGATAGCGGTTTGACTCACGGGGATT
TCCAAGTCTCCACCCCATTGACGTCAATGGGAGTTTGTTTTGGCACCAAAATCAACGGGACTTTCCAAAA
TGTCGTAACAACTCCGCCCCATTGACGCAAATGGGCGGTAGGCGTGTACGGTGGGAGGTCTATATAAGCA
GCGCGTTTTGCCTGTACTGGGTCTCTCTGGTTAGACCAGATCTGAGCCTGGGAGCTCTCTGGCTAACTAG
GGAACCCACTGCTTAAGCCTCAATAAAGCTTGCCTTGAGTGCTTCAAGTAGTGTGTGCCCGTCTGTTGTG
TGACTCTGGTAACTAGAGATCCCTCAGACCCTTTTAGTCAGTGTGGAAAATCTCTAGCAGTGGCGCCCGA
ACAGGGACTTGAAAGCGAAAGGGAAACCAGAGGAGCTCTCTCGACGCAGGACTCGGCTTGCTGAAGCGCG
CACGGCAAGAGGCGAGGGGCGGCGACTGGTGAGTACGCCAAAAATTTTGACTAGCGGAGGCTAGAAGGAG
AGAGATGGGTGCGAGAGCGTCAGTATTAAGCGGGGGAGAATTAGATCGCGATGGGAAAAAATTCGGTTAA
GGCCAGGGGGAAAGAAAAAATATAAATTAAAACATATAGTATGGGCAAGCAGGGAGCTAGAACGATTCGC
AGTTAATCCTGGCCTGTTAGAAACATCAGAAGGCTGTAGACAAATACTGGGACAGCTACAACCATCCCTT
CAGACAGGATCAGAAGAACTTAGATCATTATATAATACAGTAGCAACCCTCTATTGTGTGCATCAAAGGA
TAGAGATAAAAGACACCAAGGAAGCTTTAGACAAGATAGAGGAAGAGCAAAACAAAAGTAAGACCACCGC
ACAGCAAACGGCCGCTGATCTTCAGACCTGGAGGAGGAGATATGAGGGACAATTGGAGAAGTGAATTATA
TAAATATAAAGTAGTAAAAATTGAACCATTAGGAGTAGCACCCACCAAGGCAAAGAGAAGAGTGGTGCAG
AGAGAAAAAAGAGCAGTGGGAATAGGAGCTTTGTTCCTTGGGTTCTTGGGAGCAGCAGGAAGCACTATGG
GCGCAGCGTCAATGACGCTGACGGTACAGGCCAGACAATTATTGTCTGGTATAGTGCAGCAGCAGAACAA
TTTGCTGAGGGCTATTGAGGCGCAACAGCATCTGTTGCAACTCACAGTCTGGGGCATCAAGCAGCTCCAG
GCAAGAATCCTGGCTGTGGAAAGATACCTAAAGGATCAACAGCTCCTGGGGATTTGGGGTTGCTCTGGAA
AACTCATTTGCACCACTGCTGTGCCTTGGAATGCTAGTTGGAGTAATAAATCTCTGGAACAGATTTGGAA
TCACACGACCTGGATGGAGTGGGACAGAGAAATTAACAATTACACAAGCTTAATACACTCCTTAATTGAA
GAATCGCAAAACCAGCAAGAAAAGAATGAACAAGAATTATTGGAATTAGATAAATGGGCAAGTTTGTGGA
ATTGGTTTAACATAACAAATTGGCTGTGGTATATAAAATTATTCATAATGATAGTAGGAGGCTTGGTAGG
TTTAAGAATAGTTTTTGCTGTACTTTCTATAGTGAATAGAGTTAGGCAGGGATATTCACCATTATCGTTT
CAGACCCACCTCCCAACCCCGAGGGGACCCGACAGGCCCGAAGGAATAGAAGAAGAAGGTGGAGAGAGAG
ACAGAGACAGATCCATTCGATTAGTGAACGGATCAACTTTTAAAAGAAAAGGGGGGATTGGGGGGTACAG
TGCAGGGGAAAG
Features (pLannotate 1.2.2; 33 found; start..end, strand, type, name):
     95..398     +  enhancer       CMV enhancer: human cytomegalovirus immediate early enhancer
    399..602     +  promoter       CMV promoter: human cytomegalovirus (CMV) immediate early promoter
    679..3030    +  CDS            CDH5: CADH5_HUMAN - Experimental evidence at protein level: Swiss-Prot protein existence level 1. Cadherins are calcium-dependent cell adhesion proteins (By similarity). They preferentially interact with themselves in a homophilic manner in connecting cells; cadherins may thus contribute to the sorting of heterogeneous cell types (PubMed:21269602). This cadherin may play a important role in endothelial cell biology through control of the cohesion and organization of the intercellular junctions (By similarity). It associates with alpha-catenin forming a link to the cytoskeleton (PubMed:10861224). Act
   3046..4476    +  CDS            tdTomato: tandem dimeric (pseudo-monomeric) derivative of DsRed (Shaner et al., 2004) mammalian codon-optimized
   4484..4609    +  CDS            nef (fragment): NEF_HV1Z2 - Experimental evidence at protein level: Swiss-Prot protein existence level 1. Extracellular Nef protein targets CD4(+) T-lymphocytes for apoptosis by interacting with CXCR4 surface receptors. From Human immunodeficiency virus type 1 group M subtype D (isolate Z2/CDC-Z34) (HIV-1).
   4612..5200    +  misc_feature   WPRE: woodchuck hepatitis virus posttranscriptional regulatory element
   5217..5285    +  CDS            nef (fragment): NEF_HV1Z2 - Experimental evidence at protein level: Swiss-Prot protein existence level 1. Extracellular Nef protein targets CD4(+) T-lymphocytes for apoptosis by interacting with CXCR4 surface receptors. From Human immunodeficiency virus type 1 group M subtype D (isolate Z2/CDC-Z34) (HIV-1).
   5287..5599    +  LTR            5' LTR (fragment): 5' long terminal repeat (LTR) from HIV-1
   5607..5787    +  LTR            5' LTR (truncated): truncated 5' long terminal repeat (LTR) from HIV-1
   5819..6043    +  polyA_signal   bGH poly(A) signal: bovine growth hormone polyadenylation signal
   6047..6068    +  promoter       SV40 promoter (fragment): SV40 enhancer and early promoter
   6089..6517    +  rep_origin     f1 ori (sequence partly withheld): f1 bacteriophage origin of replication; arrow indicates direction of (+) strand synthesis
   6531..6860    +  promoter       SV40 promoter: SV40 enhancer and early promoter
   6908..6955    +  promoter       EM7 promoter: synthetic bacterial promoter&nbsp
   6974..7348    +  CDS            BleoR: antibiotic-binding protein; Sh ble from Streptoalloteichus hindustanus; confers resistance to bleomycin, phleomycin, and Zeocin™
   7358..7483    +  CDS            ble (fragment): BLE_KLEPN - Experimental evidence at protein level: Swiss-Prot protein existence level 1. Binding protein with a strong affinity to the bleomycin family of antibiotics. Binds to CL990; an antimitotic-antibiotic compound. From Klebsiella pneumoniae.
   7478..7599    +  polyA_signal   SV40 poly(A) signal: SV40 polyadenylation signal
   7670..7692    -  protein_bind   lac operator (fragment): The lac repressor binds to the lac operator to inhibit transcription in E. coli. This inhibition can be relieved by adding lactose or isopropyl-β-D-thiogalactopyranoside (IPTG). lac repressor encoded by lacI
   7696..7726    -  promoter       lac promoter: promoter for the E. coli lac operon
   7741..7762    -  protein_bind   CAP binding site: CAP binding activates transcription in the presence of cAMP. E. coli catabolite activator protein
   7775..7867    -  CDS            lacI (fragment): lac repressor; lacI; The lac repressor binds to the lac operator to inhibit transcription in E. coli. This inhibition can be relieved by adding lactose or isopropyl-β-D-thiogalactopyranoside (IPTG).
   8050..8638    -  rep_origin     ori: high-copy-number ColE1/pMB1/pBR322/pUC origin of replication
   8809..9669    -  CDS            AmpR: β-lactamase; bla; confers resistance to ampicillin, carbenicillin, and related antibiotics
   9670..9774    -  promoter       AmpR promoter: bla
   9833..9885    -  misc_feature   bom (fragment): basis of mobility region from pBR322
  10040..10419   +  enhancer       CMV enhancer: human cytomegalovirus immediate early enhancer
  10420..10619   +  promoter       CMV promoter: human cytomegalovirus (CMV) immediate early promoter
  10637..10817   +  LTR            5' LTR (truncated): truncated 5' long terminal repeat (LTR) from HIV-1
  10864..10989   +  misc_feature   HIV-1 Ψ: packaging signal of human immunodeficiency virus type 1
  10973..11311   +  CDS            HIV-1 gag (fragment): gag protein from human immunodeficiency virus 1; gag
  11482..11715   +  misc_feature   RRE: The Rev response element (RRE) of HIV-1 allows for Rev-dependent mRNA export from the nucleus to the cytoplasm.
  12092..12192   +  CDS            Rev (fragment): human immunodeficiency virus 1 (HIV-1) Rev protein; rev; enhances nuclear export of unspliced and incompletely spliced viral mRNAs
  12196..72      +  misc_feature   cPPT/CTS (across the origin): central polypurine tract and central termination sequence of HIV-1
