[The description below was written by a language model from this plasmid's Addgene catalogue record and pLannotate feature annotations shown in this document.]
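Description:
pBOB-VE-cadherin-tdTomato is a 12.2 kb HIV-1-based lentiviral transfer plasmid for expressing human VE-cadherin (CDH5, CD144) fused at its C-terminus to the red fluorescent protein tdTomato. It is built on the pCSC-SP-PW backbone, in a version where the original GFP reporter was exchanged for tdTomato. The CDH5 coding sequence was then inserted upstream between Xba I and Age I, so that it reads into the fluorescent protein. In bacteria the plasmid replicates from a high-copy ColE1/pUC-type origin and is selected with ampicillin through the β-lactamase gene. An f1 origin is also present. The backbone additionally carries an SV40/EM7-driven bleomycin/Zeocin resistance cassette, which lies outside the LTR-flanked region and so would not be transferred with the virus.

The viral genome is transcribed from a CMV enhancer/promoter fused to a truncated 5' LTR, an arrangement typical of Tat-independent, third-generation designs. Downstream are the Ψ packaging signal with a partial gag sequence, the Rev response element for nuclear export of the full-length RNA, and the cPPT/CTS, which aids nuclear import of the reverse-transcribed genome. An internal CMV enhancer/promoter drives the CDH5-tdTomato fusion, followed by a WPRE to boost transcript stability and expression, the 3' LTR, and a bGH polyadenylation signal.

The insert carries I503T, which the depositor describes as a common SNP without functional effect. The depositor also reports that the fusion localizes to cadherin-based cell-cell junctions. That localization makes the construct suitable for transient or lentivirally delivered fluorescent labelling of these junctions.
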