Addgene plasmid #118733: pBOB-VE-cadherin-tdTomato
Purpose: To express VE-cadherin tagged with tdTomato on C-terminus
Depositing lab: John Cooper. Depositing organization: Washington University in Saint Louis.
Backbone
  Vector backbone: pCSC-SP-PW-tdTomato
  Modifications to backbone: tdTomato cDNA was replaced with GFP in pCSC-SP-PW-GFP vector with Age I and Not I
  Vector type: Lentiviral
Growth in bacteria
  Bacterial resistance: Ampicillin, 100 μg/mL
  Growth temperature: 37°C
  Growth strain: NEB Stable
  Copy number: High Copy
Gene/Insert
  Gene/Insert name: Cadherin 5 (CD144)
  Species: H. sapiens (human)
  Mutation: I503T (Common SNP-see comments)
  Entrez Gene: CDH5 (a.k.a. 7B4, CD144)
  Promoter: CMV
  Tag / fusion protein: tdTomato (C terminal on insert)
  Cloning method: Restriction Enzyme; 5′ cloning site Xba I (unknown if destroyed); 3′ cloning site Age I (unknown if destroyed)
  Sequencing primers: 5′ unknown
Terms and licenses: Academic/Nonprofit Terms; Industry Terms: Not Available to Industry
Depositor comments: tdTomato cDNA was replaced with GFP in pCSC-SP-PW-GFP vector with Age I and Not I I503T is a common SNP that does not affect function. Depositor confirms the expressed protein localizes to cadherin-based cell-cell junctions.
How to cite: pBOB-VE-cadherin-tdTomato was a gift from John Cooper (Addgene plasmid # 118733 ; http://n2t.net/addgene:118733 ; RRID:Addgene_118733)
